>Addgene plasmid #236007 | pcDNA3.1-FLT3-D835Y-V5/HIS | addgene full sequence | sequence record 469607 | Addgene NGS Result
GACGGATCGGGAGATCTCCCGATCCCCTATGGTGCACTCTCAGTACAATCTGCTCTGATGCCGCATAGTT
AAGCCAGTATCTGCTCCCTGCTTGTGTGTTGGAGGTCGCTGAGTAGTGCGCGAGCAAAATTTAAGCTACA
ACAAGGCAAGGCTTGACCGACAATTGCATGAAGAATCTGCTTAGGGTTAGGCGTTTTGCGCTGCTTCGCG
ATGTACGGGCCAGATATACGCGTTGACATTGATTATTGACTAGTTATTAATAGTAATCAATTACGGGGTC
ATTAGTTCATAGCCCATATATGGAGTTCCGCGTTACATAACTTACGGTAAATGGCCCGCCTGGCTGACCG
CCCAACGACCCCCGCCCATTGACGTCAATAATGACGTATGTTCCCATAGTAACGCCAATAGGGACTTTCC
ATTGACGTCAATGGGTGGAGTATTTACGGTAAACTGCCCACTTGGCAGTACATCAAGTGTATCATATGCC
AAGTACGCCCCCTATTGACGTCAATGACGGTAAATGGCCCGCCTGGCATTATGCCCAGTACATGACCTTA
TGGGACTTTCCTACTTGGCAGTACATCTACGTATTAGTCATCGCTATTACCATGGTGATGCGGTTTTGGC
AGTACATCAATGGGCGTGGATAGCGGTTTGACTCACGGGGATTTCCAAGTCTCCACCCCATTGACGTCAA
TGGGAGTTTGTTTTGGCACCAAAATCAACGGGACTTTCCAAAATGTCGTAACAACTCCGCCCCATTGACG
CAAATGGGCGGTAGGCGTGTACGGTGGGAGGTCTATATAAGCAGAGCTCTCTGGCTAACTAGAGAACCCA
CTGCTTACTGGCTTATCGAAATTAATACGACTCACTATAGGGAGACCCAAGCTGGCTAGTTAAGCTTGGT
ACCGAGCTCGGATCCAGTACCCTTCACCATGCCAGCGTTGGCACGCGGCGGCGGCCAGCTGCCGCTGCTC
GTTGTTTTTTCTGCAATGATATTTGGGACTATTACAAATCAAGATCTGCCTGTGATCAAGTGTGTTTTAA
TCAATCATAAGAACAATGATTCATCAGTGGGGAAGTCATCATCATATCCCATGGTATCAGAATCCCCGGA
AGACCTCGGGTGTGCGTTGAGACCCCAGAGCTCAGGGACAGTGTACGAAGCTGCCGCTGTGGAAGTGGAT
GTATCTGCTTCCATCACACTGCAAGTGCTGGTCGATGCCCCAGGGAACATTTCCTGTCTCTGGGTCTTTA
AGCACAGCTCCCTGAATTGCCAGCCACATTTTGATTTACAAAACAGAGGAGTTGTTTCCATGGTCATTTT
GAAAATGACAGAAACCCAAGCTGGAGAATACCTACTTTTTATTCAGAGTGAAGCTACCAATTACACAATA
TTGTTTACAGTGAGTATAAGAAATACCCTGCTTTACACATTAAGAAGACCTTACTTTAGAAAAATGGAAA
ACCAGGACGCCCTGGTCTGCATATCTGAGAGCGTTCCAGAGCCGATCGTGGAATGGGTGCTTTGCGATTC
ACAGGGGGAAAGCTGTAAAGAAGAAAGTCCAGCTGTTGTTAAAAAGGAGGAAAAAGTGCTTCATGAATTA
TTTGGGATGGACATAAGGTGCTGTGCCAGAAATGAACTGGGCAGGGAATGCACCAGGCTGTTCACAATAG
ATCTAAATCAAACTCCTCAGACCACATTGCCACAATTATTTCTTAAAGTAGGGGAACCCTTATGGATAAG
GTGCAAAGCTGTTCATGTGAACCATGGATTCGGGCTCACCTGGGAATTAGAAAACAAAGCACTCGAGGAG
GGCAACTACTTTGAGATGAGTACCTATTCAACAAACAGAACTATGATACGGATTCTGTTTGCTTTTGTAT
CATCAGTGGCAAGAAACGACACCGGATACTACACTTGTTCCTCTTCAAAGCATCCCAGTCAATCAGCTTT
GGTTACCATCGTAGAAAAGGGATTTATAAATGCTACCAATTCAAGTGAAGATTATGAAATTGACCAATAT
GAAGAGTTTTGTTTTTCTGTCAGGTTTAAAGCCTACCCACAAATCAGATGTACGTGGACCTTCTCTCGAA
AATCATTTCCTTGTGAGCAAAAGGGTCTTGATAACGGATACAGCATATCCAAGTTTTGCAATCATAAGCA
CCAGCCAGGAGAATATATATTCCATGCAGAAAATGATGATGCCCAATTTACCAAAATGTTCACGCTGAAT
ATAAGAAGGAAACCTCAAGTGCTCGCAGAAGCATCGGCAAGTCAGGCGTCCTGTTTCTCGGATGGATACC
CATTACCATCTTGGACCTGGAAGAAGTGTTCAGACAAGTCTCCCAACTGCACAGAAGAGATCACAGAAGG
AGTCTGGAATAGAAAGGCTAACAGAAAAGTGTTTGGACAGTGGGTGTCGAGCAGTACTCTAAACATGAGT
GAAGCCATAAAAGGGTTCCTGGTCAAGTGCTGTGCATACAATTCCCTTGGCACATCTTGTGAGACGATCC
TTTTAAACTCTCCAGGCCCCTTCCCTTTCATCCAAGACAACATCTCATTCTATGCAACAATTGGTGTTTG
TCTCCTCTTCATTGTCGTTTTAACCCTGCTAATTTGTCACAAGTACAAAAAGCAATTTAGGTATGAAAGC
CAGCTACAGATGGTACAGGTGACCGGCTCCTCAGATAATGAGTACTTCTACGTTGATTTCAGAGAATATG
AATATGATCTCAAATGGGAGTTTCCAAGAGAAAATTTAGAGTTTGGGAAGGTACTAGGATCAGGTGCTTT
TGGAAAAGTGATGAACGCAACAGCTTATGGAATTAGCAAAACAGGAGTCTCAATCCAGGTTGCCGTCAAA
ATGCTGAAAGAAAAAGCAGACAGCTCTGAAAGAGAGGCACTCATGTCAGAACTCAAGATGATGACCCAGC
TGGGAAGCCACGAGAATATTGTGAACCTGCTGGGGGCGTGCACACTGTCAGGACCAATTTACTTGATTTT
TGAATACTGTTGCTATGGTGATCTTCTCAACTATCTAAGAAGTAAAAGAGAAAAATTTCACAGGACTTGG
ACAGAGATTTTCAAGGAACACAATTTCAGTTTTTACCCCACTTTCCAATCACATCCAAATTCCAGCATGC
CTGGTTCAAGAGAAGTTCAGATACACCCGGACTCGGATCAAATCTCAGGGCTTCATGGGAATTCATTTCA
CTCTGAAGATGAAATTGAATATGAAAACCAAAAAAGGCTGGAAGAAGAGGAGGACTTGAATGTGCTTACA
TTTGAAGATCTTCTTTGCTTTGCATATCAAGTTGCCAAAGGAATGGAATTTCTGGAATTTAAGTCGTGTG
TTCACAGAGACCTGGCCGCCAGGAACGTGCTTGTCACCCACGGGAAAGTGGTGAAGATATGTGACTTTGG
ATTGGCTCGATATATCATGAGTGATTCCAACTATGTTGTCAGGGGCAATGCCCGTCTGCCTGTAAAATGG
ATGGCCCCCGAAAGCCTGTTTGAAGGCATCTACACCATTAAGAGTGATGTCTGGTCATATGGAATATTAC
TGTGGGAAATCTTCTCACTTGGTGTGAATCCTTACCCTGGCATTCCGGTTGATGCTAACTTCTACAAACT
GATTCAAAATGGATTTAAAATGGATCAGCCATTTTATGCTACAGAAGAAATATACATTATAATGCAATCC
TGCTGGGCTTTTGACTCAAGGAAACGGCCATCCTTCCCTAATTTGACTTCGTTTTTAGGATGTCAGCTGG
CAGATGCAGAAGAAGCGATGTATCAGAATGTGGATGGCCGTGTTTCGGAATGTCCTCACACCTACCAAAA
CAGGCGACCTTTCAGCAGAGAGATGGATTTGGGGCTACTCTCTCCGCAGGCTCAGGTCGAAGATTCGAAG
GGTCAAGACAATTCTGCAGATATCCAGCACAGTGGCGGCCGCTCGAGTCTAGAGGGCCCGCGGTTCGAAG
GTAAGCCTATCCCTAACCCTCTCCTCGGTCTCGATTCTACGCGTACCGGTCATCATCACCATCACCATTG
AGTTTAAACCCGCTGATCAGCCTCGACTGTGCCTTCTAGTTGCCAGCCATCTGTTGTTTGCCCCTCCCCC
GTGCCTTCCTTGACCCTGGAAGGTGCCACTCCCACTGTCCTTTCCTAATAAAATGAGGAAATTGCATCGC
ATTGTCTGAGTAGGTGTCATTCTATTCTGGGGGGTGGGGTGGGGCAGGACAGCAAGGGGGAGGATTGGGA
AGACAATAGCAGGCATGCTGGGGATGCGGTGGGCTCTATGGCTTCTGAGGCGGAAAGAACCAGCTGGGGC
TCTAGGGGGTATCCCC
[124 nt withheld, positions 4357-4480]
C
[91 nt withheld, positions 4482-4572]
A
[49 nt withheld, positions 4574-4622]
CCTTTGACGTTGGAGTCCACGTTCTTT
[37 nt withheld, positions 4650-4686]
ACCCTATCTCGGTCTATTCTTTTGATTTATAAGGGATTTTGCCGATTTCGGCCTATTGGTTAAAAAATGA
GCTGATTTAACAAAAATTTAACGCGAATTAATTCTGTGGAATGTGTGTCAGTTAGGGTGTGGAAAGTCCC
CAGGCTCCCCAGCAGGCAGAAGTATGCAAAGCATGCATCTCAATTAGTCAGCAACCAGGTGTGGAAAGTC
CCCAGGCTCCCCAGCAGGCAGAAGTATGCAAAGCATGCATCTCAATTAGTCAGCAACCATAGTCCCGCCC
CTAACTCCGCCCATCCCGCCCCTAACTCCGCCCAGTTCCGCCCATTCTCCGCCCCATGGCTGACTAATTT
TTTTTATTTATGCAGAGGCCGAGGCCGCCTCTGCCTCTGAGCTATTCCAGAAGTAGTGAGGAGGCTTTTT
TGGAGGCCTAGGCTTTTGCAAAAAGCTCCCGGGAGCTTGTATATCCATTTTCGGATCTGATCAAGAGACA
GGATGAGGATCGTTTCGCATGATTGAACAAGATGGATTGCACGCAGGTTCTCCGGCCGCTTGGGTGGAGA
GGCTATTCGGCTATGACTGGGCACAACAGACAATCGGCTGCTCTGATGCCGCCGTGTTCCGGCTGTCAGC
GCAGGGGCGCCCGGTTCTTTTTGTCAAGACCGACCTGTCCGGTGCCCTGAATGAACTGCAGGACGAGGCA
GCGCGGCTATCGTGGCTGGCCACGACGGGCGTTCCTTGCGCAGCTGTGCTCGACGTTGTCACTGAAGCGG
GAAGGGACTGGCTGCTATTGGGCGAAGTGCCGGGGCAGGATCTCCTGTCATCTCACCTTGCTCCTGCCGA
GAAAGTATCCATCATGGCTGATGCAATGCGGCGGCTGCATACGCTTGATCCGGCTACCTGCCCATTCGAC
CACCAAGCGAAACATCGCATCGAGCGAGCACGTACTCGGATGGAAGCCGGTCTTGTCGATCAGGATGATC
TGGACGAAGAGCATCAGGGGCTCGCGCCAGCCGAACTGTTCGCCAGGCTCAAGGCGCGCATGCCCGACGG
CGAGGATCTCGTCGTGACCCATGGCGATGCCTGCTTGCCGAATATCATGGTGGAAAATGGCCGCTTTTCT
GGATTCATCGACTGTGGCCGGCTGGGTGTGGCGGACCGCTATCAGGACATAGCGTTGGCTACCCGTGATA
TTGCTGAAGAGCTTGGCGGCGAATGGGCTGACCGCTTCCTCGTGCTTTACGGTATCGCCGCTCCCGATTC
GCAGCGCATCGCCTTCTATCGCCTTCTTGACGAGTTCTTCTGAGCGGGACTCTGGGGTTCGCGAAATGAC
CGACCAAGCGACGCCCAACCTGCCATCACGAGATTTCGATTCCACCGCCGCCTTCTATGAAAGGTTGGGC
TTCGGAATCGTTTTCCGGGACGCCGGCTGGATGATCCTCCAGCGCGGGGATCTCATGCTGGAGTTCTTCG
CCCACCCCAACTTGTTTATTGCAGCTTATAATGGTTACAAATAAAGCAATAGCATCACAAATTTCACAAA
TAAAGCATTTTTTTCACTGCATTCTAGTTGTGGTTTGTCCAAACTCATCAATGTATCTTATCATGTCTGT
ATACCGTCGACCTCTAGCTAGAGCTTGGCGTAATCATGGTCATAGCTGTTTCCTGTGTGAAATTGTTATC
CGCTCACAATTCCACACAACATACGAGCCGGAAGCATAAAGTGTAAAGCCTGGGGTGCCTAATGAGTGAG
CTAACTCACATTAATTGCGTTGCGCTCACTGCCCGCTTTCCAGTCGGGAAACCTGTCGTGCCAGCTGCAT
TAATGAATCGGCCAACGCGCGGGGAGAGGCGGTTTGCGTATTGGGCGCTCTTCCGCTTCCTCGCTCACTG
ACTCGCTGCGCTCGGTCGTTCGGCTGCGGCGAGCGGTATCAGCTCACTCAAAGGCGGTAATACGGTTATC
CACAGAATCAGGGGATAACGCAGGAAAGAACATGTGAGCAAAAGGCCAGCAAAAGGCCAGGAACCGTAAA
AAGGCCGCGTTGCTGGCGTTTTTCCATAGGCTCCGCCCCCCTGACGAGCATCACAAAAATCGACGCTCAA
GTCAGAGGTGGCGAAACCCGACAGGACTATAAAGATACCAGGCGTTTCCCCCTGGAAGCTCCCTCGTGCG
CTCTCCTGTTCCGACCCTGCCGCTTACCGGATACCTGTCCGCCTTTCTCCCTTCGGGAAGCGTGGCGCTT
TCTCATAGCTCACGCTGTAGGTATCTCAGTTCGGTGTAGGTCGTTCGCTCCAAGCTGGGCTGTGTGCACG
AACCCCCCGTTCAGCCCGACCGCTGCGCCTTATCCGGTAACTATCGTCTTGAGTCCAACCCGGTAAGACA
CGACTTATCGCCACTGGCAGCAGCCACTGGTAACAGGATTAGCAGAGCGAGGTATGTAGGCGGTGCTACA
GAGTTCTTGAAGTGGTGGCCTAACTACGGCTACACTAGAAGAACAGTATTTGGTATCTGCGCTCTGCTGA
AGCCAGTTACCTTCGGAAAAAGAGTTGGTAGCTCTTGATCCGGCAAACAAACCACCGCTGGTAGCGGTGG
TTTTTTTGTTTGCAAGCAGCAGATTACGCGCAGAAAAAAAGGATCTCAAGAAGATCCTTTGATCTTTTCT
ACGGGGTCTGACGCTCAGTGGAACGAAAACTCACGTTAAGGGATTTTGGTCATGAGATTATCAAAAAGGA
TCTTCACCTAGATCCTTTTAAATTAAAAATGAAGTTTTAAATCAATCTAAAGTATATATGAGTAAACTTG
GTCTGACAGTTACCAATGCTTAATCAGTGAGGCACCTATCTCAGCGATCTGTCTATTTCGTTCATCCATA
GTTGCCTGACTCCCCGTCGTGTAGATAACTACGATACGGGAGGGCTTACCATCTGGCCCCAGTGCTGCAA
TGATACCGCGAGACCCACGCTCACCGGCTCCAGATTTATCAGCAATAAACCAGCCAGCCGGAAGGGCCGA
GCGCAGAAGTGGTCCTGCAACTTTATCCGCCTCCATCCAGTCTATTAATTGTTGCCGGGAAGCTAGAGTA
AGTAGTTCGCCAGTTAATAGTTTGCGCAACGTTGTTGCCATTGCTACAGGCATCGTGGTGTCACGCTCGT
CGTTTGGTATGGCTTCATTCAGCTCCGGTTCCCAACGATCAAGGCGAGTTACATGATCCCCCATGTTGTG
CAAAAAAGCGGTTAGCTCCTTCGGTCCTCCGATCGTTGTCAGAAGTAAGTTGGCCGCAGTGTTATCACTC
ATGGTTATGGCAGCACTGCATAATTCTCTTACTGTCATGCCATCCGTAAGATGCTTTTCTGTGACTGGTG
AGTACTCAACCAAGTCATTCTGAGAATAGTGTATGCGGCGACCGAGTTGCTCTTGCCCGGCGTCAATACG
GGATAATACCGCGCCACATAGCAGAACTTTAAAAGTGCTCATCATTGGAAAACGTTCTTCGGGGCGAAAA
CTCTCAAGGATCTTACCGCTGTTGAGATCCAGTTCGATGTAACCCACTCGTGCACCCAACTGATCTTCAG
CATCTTTTACTTTCACCAGCGTTTCTGGGTGAGCAAAAACAGGAAGGCAAAATGCCGCAAAAAAGGGAAT
AAGGGCGACACGGAAATGTTGAATACTCATACTCTTCCTTTTTCAATATTATTGAAGCATTTATCAGGGT
TATTGTCTCATGAGCGGATACATATTTGAATGTATTTAGAAAAATAAACAAATAGGGGTTCCGCGCACAT
TTCCCCGAAAAGTGCCACCTGACGTC
Features (pLannotate 1.2.2; 21 found; start..end, strand, type, name):
     28..80      -  misc_feature   bom (fragment): basis of mobility region from pBR322
    235..614     +  enhancer       CMV enhancer: human cytomegalovirus immediate early enhancer
    615..818     +  promoter       CMV promoter: human cytomegalovirus (CMV) immediate early promoter
    814..847     +  LTR            5' LTR (truncated) (fragment): truncated 5' long terminal repeat (LTR) from HIV-1
    863..881     +  promoter       T7 promoter: promoter for bacteriophage T7 RNA polymerase
    939..3917    +  CDS            FLT3: FLT3_HUMAN - Also known as CD135, FLK2, STK1. Experimental evidence at protein level: Swiss-Prot protein existence level 1. Tyrosine-protein kinase that acts as cell-surface receptor for the cytokine FLT3LG and regulates differentiation, proliferation and survival of hematopoietic progenitor cells and of dendritic cells. Promotes phosphorylation of SHC1 and AKT1, and activation of the downstream effector MTOR. Promotes activation of RAS signaling and phosphorylation of downstream kinases, including MAPK1/ERK2 and/or MAPK3/ERK1. Promotes phosphorylation of FES, FER, PTPN6/SHP, PTPN11/SHP-2, PLC
   3990..4031    +  CDS            V5 tag: epitope tag from simian virus 5
   4087..4311    +  polyA_signal   bGH poly(A) signal: bovine growth hormone polyadenylation signal
   4315..4336    +  promoter       SV40 promoter (fragment): SV40 enhancer and early promoter
   4357..4785    +  rep_origin     f1 ori (sequence partly withheld): f1 bacteriophage origin of replication; arrow indicates direction of (+) strand synthesis
   4799..5128    +  promoter       SV40 promoter: SV40 enhancer and early promoter
   5195..5986    +  CDS            neo: KKA2_KLEPN - Also known as kan, nptII. Experimental evidence at protein level: Swiss-Prot protein existence level 1. Resistance to kanamycin, neomycin, paromomycin, ribostamycin, butirosin and gentamicin B. From Klebsiella pneumoniae.
   6012..6170    +  CDS            ble (fragment): BLE_KLEPN - Experimental evidence at protein level: Swiss-Prot protein existence level 1. Binding protein with a strong affinity to the bleomycin family of antibiotics. Binds to CL990; an antimitotic-antibiotic compound. From Klebsiella pneumoniae.
   6165..6286    +  polyA_signal   SV40 poly(A) signal: SV40 polyadenylation signal
   6359..6375    -  protein_bind   lac operator: The lac repressor binds to the lac operator to inhibit transcription in E. coli. This inhibition can be relieved by adding lactose or isopropyl-β-D-thiogalactopyranoside (IPTG). lac repressor encoded by lacI
   6383..6413    -  promoter       lac promoter: promoter for the E. coli lac operon
   6428..6449    -  protein_bind   CAP binding site: CAP binding activates transcription in the presence of cAMP. E. coli catabolite activator protein
   6462..6554    -  CDS            lacI (fragment): lac repressor; lacI; The lac repressor binds to the lac operator to inhibit transcription in E. coli. This inhibition can be relieved by adding lactose or isopropyl-β-D-thiogalactopyranoside (IPTG).
   6737..7325    -  rep_origin     ori: high-copy-number ColE1/pMB1/pBR322/pUC origin of replication
   7496..8356    -  CDS            AmpR: β-lactamase; bla; confers resistance to ampicillin, carbenicillin, and related antibiotics
   8357..8461    -  promoter       AmpR promoter: bla
