[The description below was written by a language model from this plasmid's Addgene catalogue record and pLannotate feature annotations shown in this document.]
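Description:
pcDNA3.1-FLT3-D835Y-V5/HIS is a mammalian expression plasmid of about 8.5 kb, built on the Invitrogen pcDNA3.1-V5/His backbone by TOPO cloning. It carries the full-length human FLT3 receptor tyrosine kinase (also known as CD135, FLK2 or STK1) with a D835Y substitution. In bacteria it replicates from a high-copy ColE1/pUC-type origin and is selected with ampicillin through the AmpR β-lactamase gene and its own promoter. An f1 origin is also present, which allows single-stranded DNA production. For mammalian cells, an SV40 early promoter drives a neomycin phosphotransferase gene followed by an SV40 polyadenylation signal, which would permit G418 selection of stable transfectants. The short annotated fragments (HIV-1 LTR, ble, lacI, bom, and a partial SV40 promoter) look like backbone remnants or sequence-similarity hits rather than functional elements.

The FLT3 open reading frame lies downstream of the human CMV immediate-early enhancer and promoter and is terminated by the bovine growth hormone polyadenylation signal. A T7 promoter sits between the CMV promoter and the insert and can serve for in vitro transcription or as a sequencing priming site. The catalogue lists a C-terminal V5/His tag. The feature table annotates the V5 epitope just after the coding sequence, but it does not call the polyhistidine stretch separately. FLT3 normally acts as the receptor for FLT3 ligand in haematopoietic progenitors and dendritic cells and signals through the RAS/ERK and AKT/mTOR pathways. D835 lies in the kinase domain, and D835Y is generally known as an activating, leukaemia-associated mutation, although the record itself does not describe its effect. The associated publication concerns a reporter for profiling kinase oncogene activity in cells, so the plasmid is suited to expressing tagged mutant FLT3 in transfected mammalian cells for signalling assays and for detection through the V5 epitope.
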