Addgene plasmid #236007: pcDNA3.1-FLT3-D835Y-V5/HIS
Depositing lab: Pavel Krejčí. Publication: One reporter for in-cell activity profiling of majority of protein kinase oncogenes. Gudernova I, Foldynova-Trantirkova S, Ghannamova BE, Fafilek B, Varecha M, Balek L, Hruba E, Jonatova L, Jelinkova I, Kunova Bosakova M, Trantirek L, Mayer J, Krejci P. Elife. 2017 Feb 15;6. pii: e21536. doi: 10.7554/eLife.21536. PubMed 28199182.
Backbone
  Vector backbone: pcDNA3.1-V5/His
  Backbone manufacturer: Invitrogen
  Vector type: Mammalian Expression
Growth in bacteria
  Bacterial resistance: Ampicillin, 100 μg/mL
  Growth temperature: 37°C
  Growth strain: DH5alpha
  Copy number: High Copy
Gene/Insert
  Gene/Insert name: human FLT3-D835Y receptor tyrosine kinase, full length
  Species: H. sapiens (human)
  Mutation: D835Y substitution
  Entrez Gene: FLT3 (a.k.a. CD135, FLK-2, FLK2, STK1)
  Promoter: CMV
  Tag / fusion protein: V5/His (C terminal on insert)
  Cloning method: TOPO Cloning
Terms and licenses: Academic/Nonprofit Terms; Industry Terms: Not Available to Industry
How to cite: pcDNA3.1-FLT3-D835Y-V5/HIS was a gift from Pavel Krejčí (Addgene plasmid # 236007 ; http://n2t.net/addgene:236007 ; RRID:Addgene_236007)
